Addgene plasmid #184603: pCIS.MTRIA-DA
Purpose: For expression of a fluorescent sensor for dopamine in mammalian cells
Depositing lab: Hiroshi Hibino & Daisuke Ino. Publication: A fluorescent sensor for real-time measurement of extracellular oxytocin dynamics in the brain. Ino D, Tanaka Y, Hibino H, Nishiyama M. Nat Methods. 2022 Sep 22. pii: 10.1038/s41592-022-01597-x. doi: 10.1038/s41592-022-01597-x. PubMed 36138174.
Backbone
  Vector backbone: pCIS
  Vector type: Mammalian Expression
Growth in bacteria
  Bacterial resistance: Ampicillin, 100 μg/mL
  Growth temperature: 37°C
  Growth strain: DH5alpha
  Copy number: High Copy
Gene/Insert
  Gene/Insert name: MTRIA-DA (alt name: DA biosensor)
  Species: Synthetic
  Insert size (bp): 2022
  Promoter: CAG promoter
  Cloning method: Restriction Enzyme; 5′ cloning site EcoRI (unknown if destroyed); 3′ cloning site BamHI (unknown if destroyed)
Terms and licenses: Academic/Nonprofit Terms; Industry Terms: Not Available to Industry
Depositor comments: Please visit https://doi.org/10.1101/2021.07.30.454450 for bioRxiv preprint.
How to cite: pCIS.MTRIA-DA was a gift from Hiroshi Hibino & Daisuke Ino (Addgene plasmid # 184603 ; http://n2t.net/addgene:184603 ; RRID:Addgene_184603)
