[The description below was written by a language model from this plasmid's Addgene catalogue record and pLannotate feature annotations shown in this document.]
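Description:
pCIS.MTRIA-DA is a mammalian expression plasmid built on the pCIS backbone, which the feature table shows to be a pBluescript-derived vector. It carries a high-copy ColE1/pUC-type origin and an ampicillin resistance gene (β-lactamase with its own promoter) for propagation and selection in E. coli. It also retains an f1 phage origin, remnants of the lacZα/lac promoter region, and flanking T7 and T3 promoters. No mammalian selection marker is annotated, which is consistent with delivery by transient transfection.

The payload is MTRIA-DA, a synthetic 2,022 bp open reading frame encoding a genetically encoded fluorescent sensor for dopamine, cloned between EcoRI and BamHI sites. Expression is driven by the CAG promoter, annotated here as its component parts: the CMV immediate-early enhancer, the chicken β-actin promoter and a chimeric chicken β-actin/rabbit β-globin intron. Together these give strong, broadly active transcription in mammalian cells. The transcript is terminated by a rabbit β-globin polyadenylation signal, and the short "HBB" hit just upstream probably reflects globin-derived sequence in this 3′ region rather than a separate coding element.

Within the insert, the automated annotation finds a D1-type dopamine receptor segment, a GFP-derived module (labelled cEGFP), and then a short D1/D5-like receptor segment. This layout fits a GPCR-based sensor in which a fluorescent protein is inserted into the receptor, so that ligand-induced conformational change alters fluorescence. The species labels on the receptor fragments are best-match homology calls, and the record itself lists the insert only as synthetic. Part of the coding region downstream of the fluorescent module is unannotated. The construct is intended for expressing the sensor in mammalian cells to report dopamine by fluorescence.
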