Features (pLannotate 1.2.2; 21 found; start..end, strand, type, name):
      4..432     +  rep_origin     f1 ori (sequence partly withheld): f1 bacteriophage origin of replication; arrow indicates direction of (+) strand synthesis
    463..620     -  CDS            lacZα (fragment): LacZα fragment of β-galactosidase; lacZ fragment
    623..641     +  promoter       T7 promoter: promoter for bacteriophage T7 RNA polymerase
    706..1009    +  enhancer       CMV enhancer: human cytomegalovirus immediate early enhancer
   1153..1173    +  promoter       chicken β-actin promoter (fragment): contains a 21-bp deletion relative to the standard chicken β-actin promoter
   1287..2303    +  intron         chimeric intron: chimera between introns from chicken β-actin and rabbit β-globin
   2357..2396    -  misc_feature   MCS (fragment): pBluescript multiple cloning site
   2481..3119    +  CDS            Drd1 (fragment): DRD1_RAT - Also known as Drd1a. Experimental evidence at protein level: Swiss-Prot protein existence level 1. Dopamine receptor whose activity is mediated by G proteins which activate adenylyl cyclase. From Rattus norvegicus (Rat).
   3144..3866    +  CDS            cEGFP: cEGFP is a basic (constitutively fluorescent) green fluorescent protein published in 2008, derived from Aequorea victoria.
   3879..3959    +  CDS            DRD5 (fragment): DRD5_MACMU - Also known as DRD1B. Experimental evidence at transcript level: Swiss-Prot protein existence level 2. Dopamine receptor whose activity is mediated by G proteins which activate adenylyl cyclase. From Macaca mulatta (Rhesus macaque).
   4422..4447    -  misc_feature   MCS (fragment): pBluescript multiple cloning site
   4448..4522    +  CDS            HBB (fragment): HBB_PONPY - Experimental evidence at transcript level: Swiss-Prot protein existence level 2. Involved in oxygen transport from the lung to the various peripheral tissues. From Pongo pygmaeus (Bornean orangutan).
   4593..4648    +  polyA_signal   β-globin poly(A) signal: rabbit β-globin polyadenylation signal (Gil and Proudfoot, 1987)
   5003..5021    -  promoter       T3 promoter: promoter for bacteriophage T3 RNA polymerase
   5066..5082    -  protein_bind   lac operator: The lac repressor binds to the lac operator to inhibit transcription in E. coli. This inhibition can be relieved by adding lactose or isopropyl-β-D-thiogalactopyranoside (IPTG). lac repressor encoded by lacI
   5090..5120    -  promoter       lac promoter: promoter for the E. coli lac operon
   5135..5156    -  protein_bind   CAP binding site: CAP binding activates transcription in the presence of cAMP. E. coli catabolite activator protein
   5169..5261    -  CDS            lacI (fragment): lac repressor; lacI; The lac repressor binds to the lac operator to inhibit transcription in E. coli. This inhibition can be relieved by adding lactose or isopropyl-β-D-thiogalactopyranoside (IPTG).
   5444..6032    -  rep_origin     ori: high-copy-number ColE1/pMB1/pBR322/pUC origin of replication
   6203..7063    -  CDS            AmpR: β-lactamase; bla; confers resistance to ampicillin, carbenicillin, and related antibiotics
   7064..7168    -  promoter       AmpR promoter: bla
>Addgene plasmid #184603 | pCIS.MTRIA-DA | addgene full sequence | sequence record 372397 | Addgene Partial NGS Result
CTG
[124 nt withheld, positions 4-127]
C
[91 nt withheld, positions 129-219]
A
[49 nt withheld, positions 221-269]
CCTTTGACGTTGGAGTCCACGTTCTTT
[37 nt withheld, positions 297-333]
ACCCTATCTCGGTCTATTCTTTTGATTTATAAGGGATTTTGCCGATTTCGGCCTATTGGTTAAAAAATGA
GCTGATTTAACAAAAATTTAACGCGAATTTTAACAAAATATTAACGCTTACAATTTCCATTCGCCATTCA
GGCTGCGCAACTGTTGGGAAGGGCGATCGGTGCGGGCCTCTTCGCTATTACGCCAGCTGGCGAAAGGGGG
ATGTGCTGCAAGGCGATTAAGTTGGGTAACGCCAGGGTTTTCCCAGTCACGACGTTGTAAAACGACGGCC
AGTGAATTGTAATACGACTCACTATAGGGCGAATTGGGTACCTAGTAATCAATTACGGGGTCATTAGTTC
ATAGCCCATATATGGAGTTCCGCGTTACATAACTTACGGTAAATGGCCCGCCTGGCTGACCGCCCAACGA
CCCCCGCCCATTGACGTCAATAATGACGTATGTTCCCATAGTAACGCCAATAGGGACTTTCCATTGACGT
CAATGGGTGGAGTATTTACGGTAAACTGCCCACTTGGCAGTACATCAAGTGTATCATATGCCAAGTACGC
CCCCTATTGACGTCAATGACGGTAAATGGCCCGCCTGGCATTATGCCCAGTACATGACCTTATGGGACTT
TCCTACTTGGCAGTACATCTACGTATTAGTCATCGCTATTACCATGGTCGAGGTGAGCCCCACGTTCTGC
TTCACTCTCCCCATCTCCCCCCCCTCCCCACCCCCAATTTTGTATTTATTTATTTTTTAATTATTTTGTG
CAGCGATGGGGGCGGGGGGGGGGGGGGSGCGCGCCRGGSGGGGSGGGGSGGGGGGGGGGGGGGGGGGGGG
SGRGGSGGRGRGGKGSGGCGGCAGCCAATCAGAGCGGCGCGCTCCGAAAGTTTCCTTTTATGGCGAGGCG
GCGGCGGCGGCGGCCCTATAAAAAGCGAAGCGCGCGGCGGGCGGGAGTCGCTGCGCGCTGCCTTCGCCCC
GTGCCCCGCTCCGCCGCCGCCTCGCGCCGCCCGCCCCGGCTCTGACTGACCGCGTTACTCCCACAGGTGA
GCGGGCGGGACGGCCCTTCTCCTCCGGGCTGTAATTAGCGCTTGGTTTAATGACGGCTTGTTTCTTTTCT
GTGGCTGCGTGAAAGCCTTGAGGGGCTCCGGGAGGGCCCTTTGTGCGGGGGGAGCGGCTCGGGGGGTGCG
TGCGTGTGTGTGTGCGTGGGGAGCGCCGCGTGCGGCTCCGCGCTGCCCGGCGGCTGTGAGCGCTGCGGGC
GCGGCGCGGGGCTTTGTGCGCTCCGCAGTGTGCGCGAGGGGAGCGCGGCCGGGGGCGGTGCCCCGCGGTG
CGGGGGGGGCTGCGAGGGGAACAAAGGCTGCGTGCGGGGTGTGTGCGTGGGGGGGTGAGCAGGGGGTGTG
GGCGCGTCGGTCGGGCTGCAACCCCCCCTGCACCCCCCTCCCCGAGTTGCTGAGCACGGCCCGGCTTCGG
GTGCGGGGCTCCGTACGGGGCGTGGCGCGGGGCTCGCCGTGCCGGGCGGGGGGTGGCGGCAGGTGGGGGT
GCCGGGCGGGGCGGGGCCGCCTCGGGCCGGGGRGGGCTCGGGGGAGGGGCGCGGCGGCCCCCGGAGCGCC
GGCGGCTGTCGAGGCGCGGCGAGCCGCAGCCATTGCCTTTTATGGTAATCGTGCGAGAGGGCGCAGGGAC
TTCCTTTGTCCCAAATCTGTGCGGAGCCGAAATCTGGGAGGCGCCGCCGCACCCCCTCTAGCGGGCGCGG
GGCGAAGCGGTGCGGCGCCGGCAGGAAGGAAATGGGCGGGGAGGGCCTTCGTGCGTCGCCGCGCCGCCGT
CCCCTTCTCCCTCTCCAGCCTCGGGGCTGTCCGCGGGGGGACGGCTGCCTTCGGGGGGGACGGGGCAGGG
CGGGGTTCGGCTTCTGGCGTGTGACCGGCGGCTCTAGAGCCTCTGCTAACCATGTTCATGCCTTCTTCTT
TTTCCTACAGCTCCTGGGCAACGTGCTGGTTATTGTGCTGTCTCATCATTTTGGCAAAGGATTCCTCGAG
GTCGACGGTATCGATAAGCTTGATATCGAATTCACCATGGAGAATCCAGCCAAGTATCTCTCTTCGGTGC
AGGGGGTTGATTCTGCGCTGGCACCCCTCGGAGAGATTATGTGGAACAGCACTGGAGCGGAGGCAACAAG
CGATGCGGGGAAGGATATGGTGGTGCGCACGGTGACGGGCTGTCTGTTGTCCCTGCTCATCCTCTGGACC
CTGCTGGGGAACATCCTGGTGTGCTCCGCGGTGCTGCGCTTTCGGCACTTGCGGACCAAAGTCACTAACA
TTTTTATCGTGTCCCTGGCTCTGTCGGATTTATTTGTCGCCGTCCTGGTGATGCCATGGAAAGCAGTGGC
AGAGGTGGCAGGGTACTGGCCGTTTGGCACTTTTTGTAATGTCTGGGTTGCTTTTGATATCATGTGTTCC
ACTGCCTCCATCCTTAACCTCTGCATCATTAGTGTGGATAGATACTGGGCAATATCGAGCCCTTTCCGTT
ACGAGAGGAAAATGACCCAGCGAGTTGCCTTTGTTATGATAAGCATCACTTGGACGTTGTCAGTGCTCAT
TTCATTCATACCGGTCCAGCTAAACTGGCACAAAGCCAGCGCTGAGGATAGGGCGCACAACTCCACAAGT
TGGCAGTTTGAGGAAAACTGCGACTCCAGCCTCAGTAGAGAGTATGCTATATCCTCCTCCCTGATAAGTT
TCTACATTCCTGTAGCAATTATGATTGTAACATACACGAGAATCTGCTACAAAATATGGCGAAATTTCAA
AGGGAAATTAAACGTCTATATCAAGGCCGACAAGCAGAAGAACGGCATCAAGGCGAACTTCCACATCCGC
CACAACATCGAGGACGGCGGCGTGCAGCTCGCCTACCACTACCAGCAGAACACCCCCATCGGCGACGGCC
CCGTGCTGCTGCCCGACAACCACTACCTGAGCGTGCAGACCAAACTTTCGAAAGACCCCAACGAGAAGCG
CGATCACATGGTCCTGCTGGAGTTCGTGACCGCCGCCGGGATCACTCTCGGCATGGACGAGCTGTACAAG
GGCGGTACCGGAGGGATGATGGTGAGAAAGGGCGAGGAGCTGTTCACCGGGGTGGTGCCCATCCTGGTCG
AGCTGGACGGCGACGTAAACGGCCACAAGTTCAGCGTGTCCGGCGAGGGTGAGGGCGATGCCACCTACGG
CAAGCTGACCCTGAAGTTCATCTGCACCACCGGCAAGCTGCCCGTGCCCTGGCCCACCCTCGTGACCACC
CTGACCTACGGCGTGCAGTGCTTCAGCCGCTACCCCGACCACATGAAGCAGCACGACTTCTTCAAGTCCG
CCATGCCCGAAGGCTACATCCAGGAGCGCACCATCTTCTTCAAGGACGACGGCCACTACAAGACCCGCGC
CGAGGTGAAGTTCGAGGGCGACACCCTGGTGAACCGCATCGAGCTGAAGGGCATCGACTTCAAGGAGGAC
GGCAACATCCTGGGGCACAAGCTGGAGTACAACTCAGTAATCTCCAAGGCAAAGATACGCACAGTGAAAA
TGTTGTCGGTGATTATGGGCGTCTTTGTTTGTTGCTGGTTACCTTTCTTCGTTCTGAACTGCATGGTTCC
TTTCTGCGAGAGGCGCGCCACAGACCGGGACGCGGGTCTGCCGTGCGTTAGCGAGACCACCTTCGACGTG
TTCGTGTGGTTCGGCTGGACCAACTCCTCCCTGAACCCCATTATTTACGCCTTCAACGCCGAGTTCCGGA
AGGCCTTCGCCAGTCTGCTGGGCTGCCGTAATTTCTGCTCCAACACGCCCGTGGAAACGGTCAACATCAG
CAACGAGCTTGTCTCCTACAACCAGGACACCCTGATCCACAAGGAGATCGCGAACGCTTACGTCAACATG
ATCCCCAACGTGGTTGAATGTATAGAACACGAGGAGACGTTTGACAGGATCTCACAGTTTTCCCACAACA
TAGACAACGCCACCGACTCCGTCTGCGACTTGGAGGACTGCGAGGCAGACATCAGTCTTGACAGGATGTC
CCCCTTCACACCCAATGGATTACACTGAGGATCCACTAGTTCTAGAGCGGCCGCTTCACTCCTCAGGTGC
AGGCTGCCTATCAGAAGGTGGTGGCTGGTGTGGCCAATGCCCTGGCTCACAAATACCACTGAGATCTTTT
TCCCTCTGCCAAAAATTATGGGGACATCATGAAGCCCCTTGAGCATCTGACTTCTGGCTAATAAAGGAAA
TTTATTTTCATTGCAATAGTGTGTTGGAATTTTTTGTGTCTCTCACTCGGAAGGACATATGGGAGGGCAA
ATCATTTAAAACATCAGAATGAGTATTTGGTTTAGAGTTTGGCAACATATGCCCATATGCTGGCTGCCAT
GAACAAAGGTTGGCTATAAAGAGGTCATCAGTATATGAAACAGCCCCCTGCTGTCCATTCCTTATTCCAT
AGAAAAGCCTTGACTTGAGGTTAGATTTTTTTTATATTTTGTTTTGTGTTATTTTTTTCTTTAACATCCC
TAAAATTTTCCTTACATGTTTTACTAGCCAGATTTTTCCTCCTCTCCTGACTACTCCCAGTCATAGCTGT
CCCTCTTCTCTTATGAAGATCCCTCGACCTGGAGCTCCAGCTTTTGTTCCCTTTAGTGAGGGTTAATTTC
GAGCTTGGCGTAATCATGGTCATAGCTGTTTCCTGTGTGAAATTGTTATCCGCTCACAATTCCACACAAC
ATACGAGCCGGAAGCATAAAGTGTAAAGCCTGGGGTGCCTAATGAGTGAGCTAACTCACATTAATTGCGT
TGCGCTCACTGCCCGCTTTCCAGTCGGGAAACCTGTCGTGCCAGCTGCATTAATGAATCGGCCAACGCGC
GGGGAGAGGCGGTTTGCGTATTGGGCGCTCTTCCGCTTCCTCGCTCACTGACTCGCTGCGCTCGGTCGTT
CGGCTGCGGCGAGCGGTATCAGCTCACTCAAAGGCGGTAATACGGTTATCCACAGAATCAGGGGATAACG
CAGGAAAGAACATGTGAGCAAAAGGCCAGCAAAAGGCCAGGAACCGTAAAAAGGCCGCGTTGCTGGCGTT
TTTCCATAGGCTCCGCCCCCCTGACGAGCATCACAAAAATCGACGCTCAAGTCAGAGGTGGCGAAACCCG
ACAGGACTATAAAGATACCAGGCGTTTCCCCCTGGAAGCTCCCTCGTGCGCTCTCCTGTTCCGACCCTGC
CGCTTACCGGATACCTGTCCGCCTTTCTCCCTTCGGGAAGCGTGGCGCTTTCTCATAGCTCACGCTGTAG
GTATCTCAGTTCGGTGTAGGTCGTTCGCTCCAAGCTGGGCTGTGTGCACGAACCCCCCGTTCAGCCCGAC
CGCTGCGCCTTATCCGGTAACTATCGTCTTGAGTCCAACCCGGTAAGACACGACTTATCGCCACTGGCAG
CAGCCACTGGTAACAGGATTAGCAGAGCGAGGTATGTAGGCGGTGCTACAGAGTTCTTGAAGTGGTGGCC
TAACTACGGCTACACTAGAAGAACAGTATTTGGTATCTGCGCTCTGCTGAAGCCAGTTACCTTCGGAAAA
AGAGTTGGTAGCTCTTGATCCGGCAAACAAACCACCGCTGGTAGCGGTGGTTTTTTTGTTTGCAAGCAGC
AGATTACGCGCAGAAAAAAAGGATCTCAAGAAGATCCTTTGATCTTTTCTACGGGGTCTGACGCTCAGTG
GAACGAAAACTCACGTTAAGGGATTTTGGTCATGAGATTATCAAAAAGGATCTTCACCTAGATCCTTTTA
AATTAAAAATGAAGTTTTAAATCAATCTAAAGTATATATGAGTAAACTTGGTCTGACAGTTACCAATGCT
TAATCAGTGAGGCACCTATCTCAGCGATCTGTCTATTTCGTTCATCCATAGTTGCCTGACTCCCCGTCGT
GTAGATAACTACGATACGGGAGGGCTTACCATCTGGCCCCAGTGCTGCAATGATACCGCGAGACCCACGC
TCACCGGCTCCAGATTTATCAGCAATAAACCAGCCAGCCGGAAGGGCCGAGCGCAGAAGTGGTCCTGCAA
CTTTATCCGCCTCCATCCAGTCTATTAATTGTTGCCGGGAAGCTAGAGTAAGTAGTTCGCCAGTTAATAG
TTTGCGCAACGTTGTTGCCATTGCTACAGGCATCGTGGTGTCACGCTCGTCGTTTGGTATGGCTTCATTC
AGCTCCGGTTCCCAACGATCAAGGCGAGTTACATGATCCCCCATGTTGTGCAAAAAAGCGGTTAGCTCCT
TCGGTCCTCCGATCGTTGTCAGAAGTAAGTTGGCCGCAGTGTTATCACTCATGGTTATGGCAGCACTGCA
TAATTCTCTTACTGTCATGCCATCCGTAAGATGCTTTTCTGTGACTGGTGAGTACTCAACCAAGTCATTC
TGAGAATAGTGTATGCGGCGACCGAGTTGCTCTTGCCCGGCGTCAATACGGGATAATACCGCGCCACATA
GCAGAACTTTAAAAGTGCTCATCATTGGAAAACGTTCTTCGGGGCGAAAACTCTCAAGGATCTTACCGCT
GTTGAGATCCAGTTCGATGTAACCCACTCGTGCACCCAACTGATCTTCAGCATCTTTTACTTTCACCAGC
GTTTCTGGGTGAGCAAAAACAGGAAGGCAAAATGCCGCAAAAAAGGGAATAAGGGCGACACGGAAATGTT
GAATACTCATACTCTTCCTTTTTCAATATTATTGAAGCATTTATCAGGGTTATTGTCTCATGAGCGGATA
CATATTTGAATGTATTTAGAAAAATAAACAAATAGGGGTTCCGCGCACATTTCCCCGAAAAGTGCCAC
